Addgene plasmid #208192: pSC101-GFPmut2-mScarlet-I A5
Purpose: frameshift mistranslation, A5
Depositing lab: Tanel Tenson. Depositing organization: University of Tartu. Publication: Fluorescent reporters give new insights into antibiotics-induced nonsense and frameshift mistranslation. Hinnu M, Putrins M, Kogermann K, Kaldalu N, Tenson T. Sci Rep. 2024 Mar 22;14(1):6883. doi: 10.1038/s41598-024-57597-8. PubMed 38519558.
Backbone
  Vector backbone: pSC101
  Backbone size w/o insert (bp): 3968
  Total vector size (bp): 5626
  Vector type: Bacterial Expression ; reporter
Growth in bacteria
  Bacterial resistance: Ampicillin, 100 μg/mL
  Growth temperature: 37°C
  Growth strain: DH5alpha
  Copy number: Low Copy
Gene/Insert 1
  Gene/Insert name: GFPmut2
  Species: Synthetic
  Insert size (bp): 725
  Promoter: Ptet+dnaK P1
  Cloning method: Ligation Independent Cloning
  Sequencing primers: 5′ ctcatgtttgacagcttatcatcgataagc
Gene/Insert 2
  Gene/Insert name: mScarlet-I
  Species: Synthetic
  Insert size (bp): 702
  Mutation: Frameshift insertion 6AAAAA
  Promoter: Ptet+dnaK P1
  Cloning method: Ligation Independent Cloning
  Sequencing primers: 5′ ACATGGTCCTTCTTGAGTTTGTAACAGC
Terms and licenses: Academic/Nonprofit Terms; Industry Terms: Not Available to Industry
How to cite: pSC101-GFPmut2-mScarlet-I A5 was a gift from Tanel Tenson (Addgene plasmid # 208192 ; http://n2t.net/addgene:208192 ; RRID:Addgene_208192)
