[The description below was written by a language model from this plasmid's Addgene catalogue record and pLannotate feature annotations shown in this document.]
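Description:
pSC101-GFPmut2-mScarlet-I A5 is a low-copy bacterial expression and reporter plasmid, about 5.6 kb, designed to detect frameshift mistranslation in bacteria. It is built on a pSC101 backbone and replicates from the pSC101 origin, which depends on the plasmid-encoded Rep101 (RepA) protein. Selection is with ampicillin through a β-lactamase gene driven by its own promoter. A short remnant of a tetracycline efflux gene lies next to AmpR, but it is annotated only as a fragment and so should not confer resistance.

The reporter cassette places GFPmut2, a rapidly maturing green fluorescent protein, upstream of the red fluorescent protein mScarlet-I. Both are listed under a composite promoter recorded as Ptet plus dnaK P1. The feature table annotates only the tet promoter upstream of GFPmut2. The mScarlet-I part carries a frameshift insertion recorded as "6AAAAA", a run of five adenines that gives the A5 variant its name. The two coding sequences are separated by a short gap and share one promoter, which suggests a tandem or fused arrangement, although the record does not describe the junction explicitly. In such a design, green fluorescence reports overall expression, while red fluorescence should appear only when ribosomes slip on the A-tract and restore the mScarlet-I reading frame. The red-to-green ratio would then serve as a measure of frameshifting.

A fragment of a polyhistidine tag is annotated downstream of mScarlet-I, followed by the lambda t0 terminator, and rrnB T1 and T2 terminators insulate the cassette from the rest of the plasmid. The associated publication used reporters of this kind to study nonsense and frameshift mistranslation induced by antibiotics.
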