Features (pLannotate 1.2.2; 12 found; start..end, strand, type, name):
     22..204     -  CDS            TcR (fragment): tetracycline efflux protein; tet; confers resistance to tetracycline
    205..1065    -  CDS            AmpR: β-lactamase; bla; confers resistance to ampicillin, carbenicillin, and related antibiotics
   1066..1170    -  promoter       AmpR promoter: bla
   1222..1249    -  terminator     rrnB T2 terminator: transcription terminator T2 from the E. coli rrnB gene
   1457..1485    +  promoter       tet promoter: E. coli promoter for tetracycline efflux protein gene
   1558..2268    +  CDS            GFPmut2: GFPmut2 is a basic (constitutively fluorescent) green fluorescent protein published in 1996, derived from Aequorea victoria. It is reported to be a very rapidly-maturing weak dimer.
   2309..2989    +  CDS            mScarlet-I: mScarlet-I is a basic (constitutively fluorescent) red fluorescent protein published in 2016, derived from synthetic construct. It is reported to be a rapidly-maturing monomer with moderate acid sensitivity.
   3092..3115    +  CDS            9xHis (fragment): 9xHis affinity tag
   3200..3294    +  terminator     lambda t0 terminator: transcription terminator from phage lambda
   3786..4008    +  rep_origin     pSC101 ori: low-copy replication origin that requires the Rep101 protein
   4056..5006    +  CDS            Rep101: RepA protein needed for replication with the pSC101 origin; rep101
   5544..5630    -  terminator     rrnB T1 terminator: Escherichia coli rrnB; transcription terminator T1 from the E. coli rrnB gene
>Addgene plasmid #208192 | pSC101-GFPmut2-mScarlet-I A5 | addgene full sequence | sequence record 417985 | Addgene NGS Result
TGCCTCTAGAGCTTGCATGCCCAAGGAGATGGCGCCCAACAGTCCCCCGGCCACGGGGCCTGCCACCATA
CCCACGCCGAAACAAGCGCTCATGAGCCCGAAGTGGCGAGCCCGATCTTCCCCATCGGTGATGTCGGCGA
TATAGGCGCCAGCAACCGCACCTGTGGCGCCGGTGATGCCGGCCACGATGCGTCCGGCGTAGAGTTACCA
ATGCTTAATCAGTGAGGCACCTATCTCAGCGATCTGTCTATTTCGTTCATCCATAGTTGCCTGACTCCCC
GTCGTGTAGATAACTACGATACGGGAGGGCTTACCATCTGGCCCCAGTGCTGCAATGATACCGCGAGACC
CACGCTCACCGGCTCCAGATTTATCAGCAATAAACCAGCCAGCCGGAAGGGCCGAGCGCAGAAGTGGTCC
TGCAACTTTATCCGCCTCCATCCAGTCTATTAATTGTTGCCGGGAAGCTAGAGTAAGTAGTTCGCCAGTT
AATAGTTTGCGCAACGTTGTTGCCATTGCTGCAGGCATCGTGGTGTCACGCTCGTCGTTTGGTATGGCTT
CATTCAGCTCCGGTTCCCAACGATCAAGGCGAGTTACATGATCCCCCATGTTGTGCAAAAAAGCGGTTAG
CTCCTTCGGTCCTCCGATCGTTGTCAGAAGTAAGTTGGCCGCAGTGTTATCACTCATGGTTATGGCAGCA
CTGCATAATTCTCTTACTGTCATGCCATCCGTAAGATGCTTTTCTGTGACTGGTGAGTACTCAACCAAGT
CATTCTGAGAATAGTGTATGCGGCGACCGAGTTGCTCTTGCCCGGCGTCAACACGGGATAATACCGCGCC
ACATAGCAGAACTTTAAAAGTGCTCATCATTGGAAAACGTTCTTCGGGGCGAAAACTCTCAAGGATCTTA
CCGCTGTTGAGATCCAGTTCGATGTAACCCACTCGTGCACCCAACTGATCTTCAGCATCTTTTACTTTCA
CCAGCGTTTCTGGGTGAGCAAAAACAGGAAGGCAAAATGCCGCAAAAAAGGGAATAAGGGCGACACGGAA
ATGTTGAATACTCATACTCTTCCTTTTTCAATATTATTGAAGCATTTATCAGGGTTATTGTCTCATGAGC
GGATACATATTTGAATGTATTTAGAAAAATAAACAAATAGGGGTTCCGCGCACATTTCCCCGAAAAGTGC
CACCTGACGTCTAAGAAACCATTATTATCATAAAAGGCCATCCGTCAGGATGGCCTTCTATGAATGCCTT
GGCTGCGATTCATTCTTTATATGAATAAAATTGTTGTCAGTTTCACGTCTTGTCCTGCCATATCGCGAAA
TTTCTGCGCAAAAGCACAAAAAATTTTTGCATCTCCCCCTTGATGACGTGGGTTACGACCCCATTTAGTA
GTCAACCGCAGTGAGTGAGTCTGACGAGGCCCTTTCGTCTTCAAGAATTCTCATGTTTGACAGCTTATCA
TCGATAAGCTTTAATGCGGTAGTTTATCACAGTTAAATTGCTAACGCAGTCCGGGGAATTCAGGCTTGGA
GGAACAATATGAAAGGATCCAAAGGTGAAGAATTATTCACTGGAGTTGTCCCAATTCTTGTTGAATTAGA
TGGTGATGTTAATGGGCACAAATTTTCTGTCAGTGGAGAGGGTGAAGGTGATGCAACATACGGAAAACTT
ACCCTTAAATTTATTTGCACTACTGGAAAACTACCTGTTCCATGGCCAACACTTGTCACTACTTTCGCGT
ATGGTCTTCAATGCTTTGCGAGATACCCAGATCATATGAAACAGCATGACTTTTTCAAGAGTGCCATGCC
CGAAGGTTATGTACAGGAAAGAACTATATTTTTCAAAGATGACGGGAACTACAAGACACGTGCTGAAGTC
AAGTTTGAAGGTGATACCCTTGTTAATAGAATCGAGTTAAAAGGTATTGATTTTAAAGAAGATGGAAACA
TTCTTGGACACAAATTGGAATACAACTATAACTCACACAAAGTATACATCATGGCAGACAAACAAAAGGA
TGGAATCAAAGTTAACTTCAAAATTAGACACAACATTGAAGATGGAAGCGTTCAACTAGCAGACCATTAT
CAACGAAATACTCCAATTGGCGATGGCCCTGTCCTTTTACCAGACAACCATTACCTGTCCACACAATCTG
CCCTTTCGAAAGATCCCAACGAAAAGAGAGACCACATGGTCCTTCTTGAGTTTGTAACAGCTGCTGGGAT
TACACATGGTATGGATGAATTGTACAAATAACCGCCAGGAGGAACAATATGGTGAGCAAGGGCAAAAAGA
GGCAGTGATCAAGGAGTTCATGCGGTTCAAGGTGCACATGGAGGGCTCCATGAACGGCCACGAGTTCGAG
ATCGAGGGCGAGGGCGAGGGCCGCCCCTACGAGGGCACCCAGACCGCCAAGCTGAAGGTGACCAAGGGTG
GCCCCCTGCCCTTCTCCTGGGACATCCTGTCCCCTCAGTTCATGTACGGCTCCAGGGCCTTCATCAAGCA
CCCCGCCGACATCCCCGACTACTATAAGCAGTCCTTCCCCGAGGGCTTCAAGTGGGAGCGCGTGATGAAC
TTCGAGGACGGCGGCGCCGTGACCGTGACCCAGGACACCTCCCTGGAGGACGGCACCCTGATCTACAAGG
TGAAGCTCCGCGGCACCAACTTCCCTCCTGACGGCCCCGTAATGCAGAAGAAGACAATGGGCTGGGAAGC
GTCCACCGAGCGGTTGTACCCCGAGGACGGCGTGCTGAAGGGCGACATTAAGATGGCCCTGCGCCTGAAG
GACGGCGGCCGCTACCTGGCGGACTTCAAGACCACCTACAAGGCCAAGAAGCCCGTGCAGATGCCCGGCG
CCTACAACGTCGACCGCAAGTTGGACATCACCTCCCACAACGAGGACTACACCGTGGTGGAACAGTACGA
ACGCTCCGAGGGCCGCCACTCCACCGGCGGCATGGACGAGCTGTACAAGTGACCGCCTAATGAGCGGGCT
TTAATCACTAGTGAATTCGCGGCCGCCTGCAGGTCGACCATATGGGAGAGCTCCGTCGACAAGCTTGCGG
CCGCACTCGAGCACCACCACCACCACCACCACCACTAATTGATTAATACCTAGGCTGCTAAACAAAGCCC
ATGGATCGATAGCTGGTCGACAGGACTCTGGGGTTCGAGAGCTCGCTTGGACTCCTGTTGATAGATCCAG
TAATGACCTCAGAACTCCATCTGGATTTGTTCAGAACGCTCGGTTGCCGCCGGGCGTTTTTTATTGGTGA
GAATCCAAGCACTAGGGACAGTAAGACGGGTAAGCCTGTTGATGATACCGCTGCCTTACTGGGTGCATTA
GCCAGTCTGAATGACCTGTCACGGGATAATCCGAAGTGGTCAGACTGGAAAATCAGAGGGCAGGAACTGC
TGAACAGCAAAAAGTCAGATAGCACCACATAGCAGACCCGCCATAAAACGCCCTGAGAAGCCCGTGACGG
GCTTTTCTTGTATTATGGGTAGTTTCCTTGCATGAATCCATAAAAGGCGCCTGTAGTGCCATTTACCCCC
ATTCACTGCCAGAGCCGTGAGCGCAGCGAACTGAATGTCACGAAAAAGACAGCGACTCAGGTGCCTGATG
GTCGGAGACAAAAGGAATATTCAGCGATTTGCCCGAGCTTGCGAGGGTGCTACTTAAGCCTTTAGGGTTT
TAAGGTCTGTTTTGTAGAGGAGCAAACAGCGTTTGCGACATCCTTTTGTAATACTGCGGAACTGACTAAA
GTAGTGAGTTATACACAGGGCTGGGATCTATTCTTTTTATCTTTTTTTATTCTTTCTTTATTCTATAAAT
TATAACCACTTGAATATAAACAAAAAAAACACACAAAGGTCTAGCGGAATTTACAGAGGGTCTAGCAGAA
TTTACAAGTTTTCCAGCAAAGGTCTAGCAGAATTTACAGATACCCACAACTCAAAGGAAAAGGACTAGTA
ATTATCATTGACTAGCCCATCTCAATTGGTATAGTGATTAAAATCACCTAGACCAATTGAGATGTATGTC
TGAATTAGTTGTTTTCAAAGCAAATGAACTAGCGATTAGTCGCTATGACTTAACGGAGCATGAAACCAAG
CTAATTTTATGCTGTGTGGCACTACTCAACCCCACGATTGAAAACCCTACAAGGAAAGAACGGACGGTAT
CGTTCACTTATAACCAATACGCTCAGATGATGAACATCAGTAGGGAAAATGCTTATGGTGTATTAGCTAA
AGCAACCAGAGAGCTGATGACGAGAACTGTGGAAATCAGGAATCCTTTGGTTAAAGGCTTTGAGATTTTC
CAGTGGACAAACTATGCCAAGTTCTCAAGCGAAAAATTAGAATTAGTTTTTAGTGAAGAGATATTGCCTT
ATCTTTTCCAGTTAAAAAAATTCATAAAATATAATCTGGAACATGTTAAGTCTTTTGAAAACAAATACTC
TATGAGGATTTATGAGTGGTTATTAAAAGAACTAACACAAAAGAAAACTCACAAGGCAAATATAGAGATT
AGCCTTGATGAATTTAAGTTCATGTTAATGCTTGAAAATAACTACCATGAGTTTAAAAGGCTTAACCAAT
GGGTTTTGAAACCAATAAGTAAAGATTTAAACACTTACAGCAATATGAAATTGGTGGTTGATAAGCGAGG
CCGCCCGACTGATACGTTGATTTTCCAAGTTGAACTAGATAGACAAATGGATCTCGTAACCGAACTTGAG
AACAACCAGATAAAAATGAATGGTGACAAAATACCAACAACCATTACATCAGATTCCTACCTACATAACG
GACTAAGAAAAACACTACACGATGCTTTAACTGCAAAAATTCAGCTCACCAGTTTTGAGGCAAAATTTTT
GAGTGACATGCAAAGTAAGTATGATCTCAATGGTTCGTTCTCATGGCTCACGCAAAAACAACGAACCACA
CTAGAGAACATACTGGCTAAATACGGAAGGATCTGAGGTTCTTATGGCTCTTGTATCTATCAGTGAAGCA
TCAAGACTAACAAACAAAAGTAGAACAACTGTTCACCGTTACATATCAAAGGGAAAACTGTCCATATGCA
CAGATGAAAACGGTGTAAAAAAGATAGATACATCAGAGCTTTTACGAGTTTTTGGTGCATTCAAAGCTGT
TCACCATGAACAGATCGACAATGTAACAGATGAACAGCATGTAACACCTAATAGAACAGGTGAAACCAGT
AAAACAAAGCAACTAGAACATGAAATTGAACACCTGAGACAACTTGTTACAGCTCAACAGTCACACATAG
ACAGCCTGAAACAGGCGATGCTGCTTATCGAATCAAAGCTGCCGACAACACGGGAGCCAGTGACGCCTCC
CGTGGGGAAAAAATCATGGCAATTCTGGAAGAAATAGCGCTTTCAGCCGGCAAACCGGCTGAAGCCGGAT
CTGCGATTCTGATAACAAACTAGCAACACCAGAACAGCCCGTTTGCGGGCAGCAAAACCCGTACCCTAGG
TCTAGGGCGGCGGATTTGTCCTACTCAGGAGAGCGTTCACCGACAAACAACAGATAAAACGAAAGGCCCA
GTCTTTCGACTGAGCCTTTCGTTTTATTTGA
